>Addgene plasmid #147943 | pcDNA3.1-MS2-HA-HsNanos2-Y12E_X | depositor full sequence | sequence record 290390 | Full Sequence
GACGGATCGGGAGATCTCCCGATCCCCTATGGTGCACTCTCAGTACAATCTGCTCTGATGCCGCATAGTT
AAGCCAGTATCTGCTCCCTGCTTGTGTGTTGGAGGTCGCTGAGTAGTGCGCGAGCAAAATTTAAGCTACA
ACAAGGCAAGGCTTGACCGACAATTGCATGAAGAATCTGCTTAGGGTTAGGCGTTTTGCGCTGCTTCGCG
ATGTACGGGCCAGATATACGCGTTGACATTGATTATTGACTAGTTATTAATAGTAATCAATTACGGGGTC
ATTAGTTCATAGCCCATATATGGAGTTCCGCGTTACATAACTTACGGTAAATGGCCCGCCTGGCTGACCG
CCCAACGACCCCCGCCCATTGACGTCAATAATGACGTATGTTCCCATAGTAACGCCAATAGGGACTTTCC
ATTGACGTCAATGGGTGGAGTATTTACGGTAAACTGCCCACTTGGCAGTACATCAAGTGTATCATATGCC
AAGTACGCCCCCTATTGACGTCAATGACGGTAAATGGCCCGCCTGGCATTATGCCCAGTACATGACCTTA
TGGGACTTTCCTACTTGGCAGTACATCTACGTATTAGTCATCGCTATTACCATGGTGATGCGGTTTTGGC
AGTACATCAATGGGCGTGGATAGCGGTTTGACTCACGGGGATTTCCAAGTCTCCACCCCATTGACGTCAA
TGGGAGTTTGTTTTGGCACCAAAATCAACGGGACTTTCCAAAATGTCGTAACAACTCCGCCCCATTGACG
CAAATGGGCGGTAGGCGTGTACGGTGGGAGGTCTATATAAGCAGAGCTCTCTGGCTAACTAGAGAACCCA
CTGCTTACTGGCTTATCGAAATTAATACGACTCACTATAGGGAGACCCAAGCTTGCCACCATGGCTTCTA
ACTTTACTCAGTTCGTTCTCGTCGACAATGGCGGAACTGGCGACGTGACTGTCGCCCCAAGCAACTTCGC
TAACGGGGTCGCTGAATGGATCAGCTCTAACTCGCGATCACAGGCTTACAAAGTAACCTGTAGCGTTCGT
CAGAGCTCTGCGCAGAATCGCAAATACACCATCAAAGTCGAGGTGCCTAAAGTGGCAACCCAGACTGTTG
GTGGTGAAGAGCTTCCTGTAGCCGGATGGAGATCTTACTTAAATATGGAACTAACCATTCCAATTTTCGC
CACGAATTCCGACTGCGAGCTTATTGTTAAGGCAATGCAAGGTCTCCTAAAAGATGGAAACCCGATTCCC
TCGGCCATCGCGGCCAACTCCGGCATCTACGGAGGTGGAGGTGGATCTGGTGGATCTCCTCCACATATGG
CTTACCCATACGATGTTCCAGATTACGCTCCTCCAAAGCTTGGATCCGAATTCCCGGGTCGACTCGAGAT
GCAGCTGCCCCCATTCGACATGTGGAAGGACGAGTTCAACCTGAGCCAGGTCGTGTGGGCCCTGATCGCC
AGCAGAGGCCAGAGACTGGAAACCCAGGAAATCGAGGAACCCAGCCCTGGCCCTCCACTGGGACAGGATC
AGGGACTGGGAGCCCCTGGCGCTAATGGCGGACTGGGCACCCTGTGCAATTTCTGCAAGCACAACGGCGA
GAGCCGGCACGTGTACAGCAGCCACCAGCTGAAAACCCCCGACGGCGTGGTCGTGTGCCCCATCCTGAGA
CACTACGTGTGCCCTGTGTGCGGCGCCACTGGGGATCAGGCCCATACCCTGAAGTACTGCCCCCTGAATG
GCGGCCAGCAGTCCCTGTACAGAAGAAGCGGCAGAAACAGCGCTGGGCGGAGAGTGAAGAGATAATCTAG
AGTCGACCCGGGCGGCCGCCTAGAGGGCCCTATTCTATAGTGTCACCTAAATGCTAGAGCTCGCTGATCA
GCCTCGACTGTGCCTTCTAGTTGCCAGCCATCTGTTGTTTGCCCCTCCCCCGTGCCTTCCTTGACCCTGG
AAGGTGCCACTCCCACTGTCCTTTCCTAATAAAATGAGGAAATTGCATCGCATTGTCTGAGTAGGTGTCA
TTCTATTCTGGGGGGTGGGGTGGGGCAGGACAGCAAGGGGGAGGATTGGGAAGACAATAGCAGGCATGCT
GGGGATGCGGTGGGCTCTATGGCTTCTGAGGCGGAAAGAACCAGCTGGGGCTCTAGGGGGTATCCCC
[124 nt withheld, positions 2168-2291]
C
[91 nt withheld, positions 2293-2383]
A
[49 nt withheld, positions 2385-2433]
CCTTTGACGTTGGAGTCCACGTTCTTT
[37 nt withheld, positions 2461-2497]
ACCCTATCTCGGTCTATTCTTTTGATTTATAAGGGATTTTGCCGATTTCGGCCTATTGGTTAAAAAATGA
GCTGATTTAACAAAAATTTAACGCGAATTAATTCTGTGGAATGTGTGTCAGTTAGGGTGTGGAAAGTCCC
CAGGCTCCCCAGCAGGCAGAAGTATGCAAAGCATGCATCTCAATTAGTCAGCAACCAGGTGTGGAAAGTC
CCCAGGCTCCCCAGCAGGCAGAAGTATGCAAAGCATGCATCTCAATTAGTCAGCAACCATAGTCCCGCCC
CTAACTCCGCCCATCCCGCCCCTAACTCCGCCCAGTTCCGCCCATTCTCCGCCCCATGGCTGACTAATTT
TTTTTATTTATGCAGAGGCCGAGGCCGCCTCTGCCTCTGAGCTATTCCAGAAGTAGTGAGGAGGCTTTTT
TGGAGGCCTAGGCTTTTGCAAAAAGCTCCCGGGAGCTTGTATATCCATTTTCGGATCTGATCAAGAGACA
GGATGAGGATCGTTTCGCATGATTGAACAAGATGGATTGCACGCAGGTTCTCCGGCCGCTTGGGTGGAGA
GGCTATTCGGCTATGACTGGGCACAACAGACAATCGGCTGCTCTGATGCCGCCGTGTTCCGGCTGTCAGC
GCAGGGGCGCCCGGTTCTTTTTGTCAAGACCGACCTGTCCGGTGCCCTGAATGAACTGCAGGACGAGGCA
GCGCGGCTATCGTGGCTGGCCACGACGGGCGTTCCTTGCGCAGCTGTGCTCGACGTTGTCACTGAAGCGG
GAAGGGACTGGCTGCTATTGGGCGAAGTGCCGGGGCAGGATCTCCTGTCATCTCACCTTGCTCCTGCCGA
GAAAGTATCCATCATGGCTGATGCAATGCGGCGGCTGCATACGCTTGATCCGGCTACCTGCCCATTCGAC
CACCAAGCGAAACATCGCATCGAGCGAGCACGTACTCGGATGGAAGCCGGTCTTGTCGATCAGGATGATC
TGGACGAAGAGCATCAGGGGCTCGCGCCAGCCGAACTGTTCGCCAGGCTCAAGGCGCGCATGCCCGACGG
CGAGGATCTCGTCGTGACCCATGGCGATGCCTGCTTGCCGAATATCATGGTGGAAAATGGCCGCTTTTCT
GGATTCATCGACTGTGGCCGGCTGGGTGTGGCGGACCGCTATCAGGACATAGCGTTGGCTACCCGTGATA
TTGCTGAAGAGCTTGGCGGCGAATGGGCTGACCGCTTCCTCGTGCTTTACGGTATCGCCGCTCCCGATTC
GCAGCGCATCGCCTTCTATCGCCTTCTTGACGAGTTCTTCTGAGCGGGACTCTGGGGTTCGAAATGACCG
ACCAAGCGACGCCCAACCTGCCATCACGAGATTTCGATTCCACCGCCGCCTTCTATGAAAGGTTGGGCTT
CGGAATCGTTTTCCGGGACGCCGGCTGGATGATCCTCCAGCGCGGGGATCTCATGCTGGAGTTCTTCGCC
CACCCCAACTTGTTTATTGCAGCTTATAATGGTTACAAATAAAGCAATAGCATCACAAATTTCACAAATA
AAGCATTTTTTTCACTGCATTCTAGTTGTGGTTTGTCCAAACTCATCAATGTATCTTATCATGTCTGTAT
ACCGTCGACCTCTAGCTAGAGCTTGGCGTAATCATGGTCATAGCTGTTTCCTGTGTGAAATTGTTATCCG
CTCACAATTCCACACAACATACGAGCCGGAAGCATAAAGTGTAAAGCCTGGGGTGCCTAATGAGTGAGCT
AACTCACATTAATTGCGTTGCGCTCACTGCCCGCTTTCCAGTCGGGAAACCTGTCGTGCCAGCTGCATTA
ATGAATCGGCCAACGCGCGGGGAGAGGCGGTTTGCGTATTGGGCGCTCTTCCGCTTCCTCGCTCACTGAC
TCGCTGCGCTCGGTCGTTCGGCTGCGGCGAGCGGTATCAGCTCACTCAAAGGCGGTAATACGGTTATCCA
CAGAATCAGGGGATAACGCAGGAAAGAACATGTGAGCAAAAGGCCAGCAAAAGGCCAGGAACCGTAAAAA
GGCCGCGTTGCTGGCGTTTTTCCATAGGCTCCGCCCCCCTGACGAGCATCACAAAAATCGACGCTCAAGT
CAGAGGTGGCGAAACCCGACAGGACTATAAAGATACCAGGCGTTTCCCCCTGGAAGCTCCCTCGTGCGCT
CTCCTGTTCCGACCCTGCCGCTTACCGGATACCTGTCCGCCTTTCTCCCTTCGGGAAGCGTGGCGCTTTC
TCATAGCTCACGCTGTAGGTATCTCAGTTCGGTGTAGGTCGTTCGCTCCAAGCTGGGCTGTGTGCACGAA
CCCCCCGTTCAGCCCGACCGCTGCGCCTTATCCGGTAACTATCGTCTTGAGTCCAACCCGGTAAGACACG
ACTTATCGCCACTGGCAGCAGCCACTGGTAACAGGATTAGCAGAGCGAGGTATGTAGGCGGTGCTACAGA
GTTCTTGAAGTGGTGGCCTAACTACGGCTACACTAGAAGAACAGTATTTGGTATCTGCGCTCTGCTGAAG
CCAGTTACCTTCGGAAAAAGAGTTGGTAGCTCTTGATCCGGCAAACAAACCACCGCTGGTAGCGGTTTTT
TTGTTTGCAAGCAGCAGATTACGCGCAGAAAAAAAGGATCTCAAGAAGATCCTTTGATCTTTTCTACGGG
GTCTGACGCTCAGTGGAACGAAAACTCACGTTAAGGGATTTTGGTCATGAGATTATCAAAAAGGATCTTC
ACCTAGATCCTTTTAAATTAAAAATGAAGTTTTAAATCAATCTAAAGTATATATGAGTAAACTTGGTCTG
ACAGTTACCAATGCTTAATCAGTGAGGCACCTATCTCAGCGATCTGTCTATTTCGTTCATCCATAGTTGC
CTGACTCCCCGTCGTGTAGATAACTACGATACGGGAGGGCTTACCATCTGGCCCCAGTGCTGCAATGATA
CCGCGAGACCCACGCTCACCGGCTCCAGATTTATCAGCAATAAACCAGCCAGCCGGAAGGGCCGAGCGCA
GAAGTGGTCCTGCAACTTTATCCGCCTCCATCCAGTCTATTAATTGTTGCCGGGAAGCTAGAGTAAGTAG
TTCGCCAGTTAATAGTTTGCGCAACGTTGTTGCCATTGCTACAGGCATCGTGGTGTCACGCTCGTCGTTT
GGTATGGCTTCATTCAGCTCCGGTTCCCAACGATCAAGGCGAGTTACATGATCCCCCATGTTGTGCAAAA
AAGCGGTTAGCTCCTTCGGTCCTCCGATCGTTGTCAGAAGTAAGTTGGCCGCAGTGTTATCACTCATGGT
TATGGCAGCACTGCATAATTCTCTTACTGTCATGCCATCCGTAAGATGCTTTTCTGTGACTGGTGAGTAC
TCAACCAAGTCATTCTGAGAATAGTGTATGCGGCGACCGAGTTGCTCTTGCCCGGCGTCAATACGGGATA
ATACCGCGCCACATAGCAGAACTTTAAAAGTGCTCATCATTGGAAAACGTTCTTCGGGGCGAAAACTCTC
AAGGATCTTACCGCTGTTGAGATCCAGTTCGATGTAACCCACTCGTGCACCCAACTGATCTTCAGCATCT
TTTACTTTCACCAGCGTTTCTGGGTGAGCAAAAACAGGAAGGCAAAATGCCGCAAAAAAGGGAATAAGGG
CGACACGGAAATGTTGAATACTCATACTCTTCCTTTTTCAATATTATTGAAGCATTTATCAGGGTTATTG
TCTCATGAGCGGATACATATTTGAATGTATTTAGAAAAATAAACAAATAGGGGTTCCGCGCACATTTCCC
CGAAAAGTGCCACCTGACGTC
Features (pLannotate 1.2.2; 23 found; start..end, strand, type, name):
     28..80      -  misc_feature   bom (fragment): basis of mobility region from pBR322
    235..614     +  enhancer       CMV enhancer: human cytomegalovirus immediate early enhancer
    615..818     +  promoter       CMV promoter: human cytomegalovirus (CMV) immediate early promoter
    814..847     +  LTR            5' LTR (truncated) (fragment): truncated 5' long terminal repeat (LTR) from HIV-1
    863..881     +  promoter       T7 promoter: promoter for bacteriophage T7 RNA polymerase
    904..1290    +  CDS            MS2: bacteriophage MS2 coat protein binds to a specific stem-loop structure in the viral RNA (Peabody, 1993)
   1333..1359    +  CDS            3xHA (fragment): three tandem HA epitope tags
   1399..1812    +  CDS            NANOS2: NANO2_HUMAN - Also known as NOS2. Experimental evidence at protein level: Swiss-Prot protein existence level 1. Plays a key role in the sexual differentiation of germ cells by promoting the male fate but suppressing the female fate. Represses the female fate pathways by suppressing meiosis, which in turn results in the promotion of the male fate. Maintains the suppression of meiosis by preventing STRA8 expression, which is required for premeiotic DNA replication, after CYP26B1 is decreased. Regulates the localization of the CCR4-NOT deadenylation complex to P-bodies and plays a role in recruit
   1854..1872    -  promoter       SP6 promoter: promoter for bacteriophage SP6 RNA polymerase
   1898..2122    +  polyA_signal   bGH poly(A) signal: bovine growth hormone polyadenylation signal
   2126..2147    +  promoter       SV40 promoter (fragment): SV40 enhancer and early promoter
   2168..2596    +  rep_origin     f1 ori (sequence partly withheld): f1 bacteriophage origin of replication; arrow indicates direction of (+) strand synthesis
   2610..2939    +  promoter       SV40 promoter: SV40 enhancer and early promoter
   3006..3797    +  CDS            neo: KKA2_KLEPN - Also known as kan, nptII. Experimental evidence at protein level: Swiss-Prot protein existence level 1. Resistance to kanamycin, neomycin, paromomycin, ribostamycin, butirosin and gentamicin B. From Klebsiella pneumoniae.
   3821..3979    +  CDS            ble (fragment): BLE_KLEPN - Experimental evidence at protein level: Swiss-Prot protein existence level 1. Binding protein with a strong affinity to the bleomycin family of antibiotics. Binds to CL990; an antimitotic-antibiotic compound. From Klebsiella pneumoniae.
   3974..4095    +  polyA_signal   SV40 poly(A) signal: SV40 polyadenylation signal
   4168..4184    -  protein_bind   lac operator: The lac repressor binds to the lac operator to inhibit transcription in E. coli. This inhibition can be relieved by adding lactose or isopropyl-β-D-thiogalactopyranoside (IPTG). lac repressor encoded by lacI
   4192..4222    -  promoter       lac promoter: promoter for the E. coli lac operon
   4237..4258    -  protein_bind   CAP binding site: CAP binding activates transcription in the presence of cAMP. E. coli catabolite activator protein
   4271..4363    -  CDS            lacI (fragment): lac repressor; lacI; The lac repressor binds to the lac operator to inhibit transcription in E. coli. This inhibition can be relieved by adding lactose or isopropyl-β-D-thiogalactopyranoside (IPTG).
   4546..5131    -  rep_origin     ori: high-copy-number ColE1/pMB1/pBR322/pUC origin of replication
   5302..6162    -  CDS            AmpR: β-lactamase; bla; confers resistance to ampicillin, carbenicillin, and related antibiotics
   6163..6267    -  promoter       AmpR promoter: bla
