[The description below was written by a language model from this plasmid's Addgene catalogue record and pLannotate feature annotations shown in this document.]
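Description:
pcDNA3.1-MS2-HA-HsNanos2-Y12E_X is a 6.3 kb mammalian expression plasmid. The catalogue lists its backbone as unknown, but the name and feature layout are consistent with a pcDNA3.1-type vector. It is propagated in E. coli from a high-copy ColE1/pUC-type origin under ampicillin selection (AmpR with its own bla promoter) and also carries an f1 origin. An SV40 enhancer/early promoter drives a neomycin/kanamycin phosphotransferase gene followed by an SV40 poly(A) signal, a cassette that would allow G418 selection of stably transfected mammalian cells. The short annotated fragments (bom, HIV-1 LTR, ble, lacI, and the lac promoter/operator region) appear to be backbone remnants or partial matches from the automated annotation rather than functional payload.

The expression cassette uses the CMV immediate-early enhancer and promoter and ends with the bGH polyadenylation signal. T7 and SP6 promoters flank the insert. The annotated coding features lie in series: bacteriophage MS2 coat protein, an HA epitope (annotated as a fragment of 3xHA, so probably a single tag), and human NANOS2. According to the depositor, the NANOS2 sequence was synthesized and codon-optimized for human cells, and it carries the Y12E substitution indicated in the name.

The MS2 coat protein binds a specific RNA stem-loop, so such a fusion can be tethered to a reporter mRNA bearing MS2 binding sites, and the HA tag allows detection of the protein. The associated study concerns Nanos-mediated recruitment of the CCR4-NOT deadenylase complex and translational repression. The Y12E variant therefore presumably serves as a point mutant for testing that interaction or its repressive activity, although the record itself states only that the plasmid is for mammalian expression of HsNanos2-Y12E.
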