Addgene plasmid #147943: pcDNA3.1-MS2-HA-HsNanos2-Y12E_X
Purpose: Mammalian Expression of HsNanos2-Y12E
Depositing lab: Elisa Izaurralde. Depositing organization: Max Planck Institute for Developmental Biology. Publication: Structural basis for the Nanos-mediated recruitment of the CCR4-NOT complex and translational repression. Bhandari D, Raisch T, Weichenrieder O, Jonas S, Izaurralde E. Genes Dev. 2014 Apr 15;28(8):888-901. doi: 10.1101/gad.237289.113. PubMed 24736845.
Backbone
  Vector backbone: Unknown
  Vector type: Mammalian Expression
Growth in bacteria
  Bacterial resistance: Ampicillin, 100 μg/mL
  Growth temperature: 37°C
  Growth strain: DH5alpha
  Copy number: High Copy
Gene/Insert
  Gene/Insert name: HsNanos2-Y12E
  Species: H. sapiens (human)
  Entrez Gene: NANOS2 (a.k.a. NOS2)
  Cloning method: Unknown
Terms and licenses: Academic/Nonprofit Terms; Industry Terms: Not Available to Industry
Depositor comments: synthesized DNA from GeneArt. Codon optimized for Expression in human cells. Plasmids from this collection were made available to the research community and donated after the lab closed. Please note that the sequence provided by the depositing laboratory may be theoretical/predicted or based on Sanger sequencing results. There may be discrepancies between sequencing results obtained by Addgene and the depositor sequence. If an Addgene verified sequence is not available, please contact before placing your order to request that our lab fully sequence the plasmid.
How to cite: pcDNA3.1-MS2-HA-HsNanos2-Y12E_X was a gift from Elisa Izaurralde (Addgene plasmid # 147943 ; http://n2t.net/addgene:147943 ; RRID:Addgene_147943)
